>Addgene plasmid #39085 | TATDN1 | depositor partial sequence | sequence record 49143 | TATDN1 sequence 957 bps
ATGAAGTTTATCGATATTGGTATCAACTTGACTGACCCTATGTTCAGAGGAATTTATAGGGGGGTTCAAA
AGCATCAAGATGACTTACAGGATGTAATAGGGAGAGCTGTCGAGATTGGTGTTAAAAAGTTTATGATTAC
AGGTGGAAATCTACAAGACAGTAAAGATGCACTGCATTTGGCACAAACAAATGGTATGTTTTTCAGTACA
GTTGGATGTCATCCTACAAGATGTGGTGAATTTGAAAAGAATAACCCTGATCTTTACTTAAAGGAGTTGC
TAAATCTTGCTGAAAACAATAAAGGGAAAGTTGTGGCAATAGGAGAATGCGGACTTGATTTTGACCGACT
GCAGTTTTGTCCCAAAGATACTCAACTCAAATATTTTGAAAAACAGTTTGAACTGTCAGAACAAACAAAA
TTACCAATGTTTCTTCATTGTCGAAACTCACATGCTGAATTTTTGGACATAACGAAAAGAAATAGAGATC
GGTGTGTAGGGGGAGTGGTGCATTCATTTGATGGTACCAAGGAAGCAGCAGCTGCTTTGATTGACTTGGA
TCTTTATATAGGATTTAATGGTTGCTCACTGAAAACTGAAGCTAATTTGGAAGTTTTGAAGTCAATTCCT
AGTGAAAAATTAATGATTGAGACAGATGCACCTTGGTGTGGAGTCAAAAGTACACATGCTGGATCAAAAT
ATATAAGAACTGCATTTCCTACCAAAAAGAAGTGGGAAAGTGGGCACTGCTTAAAAGACAGAAATGAACC
CTGCCATATAATTCAAATATTGGAGATAATGTCAGCAGTGAGAGATGAGGATCCACTGGAATTAGCCAAT
ACACTATATAACAATACTATTAAAGTATTTTTTCCTGGAATAGCAGAGAACCTCTACTTCCAATCGCACC
ATCATCACCACCATGATTACAAGGATGACGACGATAAGTGAGGATCC
