>Addgene plasmid #39085 | TATDN1 | addgene partial sequence | sequence record 51835 | T7_term
TAGCAGCCGGATCTCAGTGGTGGTGGTGGTGGTGCTCGAGTGCGGCCGCAAGCTTGTCGACGGAGCTCGA
ATTCGGATCCTCACTTATCGTCGTCATCCTTGTAATCATGGTGGTGATGATGGTGCGATTGGAAGTAGAG
GTTCTCTGCTATTACAGGAAAAAATACTTTAATAGTATTGTTATATAGTGTATTGGCTAATTCCAGTGGA
TCCTCATCTCTCACTGCTGACATTATCTCCAATATTTGAATTATATGGCAGGGTTCATTTCTGTCTTTTA
AGCAGTGCCCACTTTCCCACTTCTTTTTGGTAGGAAATGCAGTTCTTATATATTTTGATCCAGCATGTGT
ACTTTTGACTCCACACCAAGGTGCATCTGTCTCAATCATTAATTTTTCACTAGGAATTGACTTCAAAACT
TCCAAATTAGCTTCAGTTTTCAGTGAGCAACCATTAAATCCTATATAAAGATCCAAGTCAATCAAAGCAG
CTGCTGCTTCCTTGGTACCATCAAATGAATGCACCACTCCCCCTACACACCGATCTCTATTTCTTTTCGT
TATGTCCAAAAATTCAGCATGTGAGTTTCGACAATGAAGAAACATTGGTAATTTTGTTTGTTCTGACAGT
TCAAACTGTTTTTCAAAATATTTGAGTTGAGTATCTTTGGGACAAAACTGCAGTCGGTCAAAATCAAGTC
CGCATTCTCCTATTGCCACAACTTTCCCTTTATTGTTTTCAGCAAGATTTAGCAACTCCTTTAAGTAAAG
ATCAGGGTTATTCTTTTCAAATTCACCACATCTTGTAGGATGACATCCAACTGTACTGAAAAACATACCA
TTTGTTTGTGCCAAATGCAGTGCATCTTTACTGTCTTGTAGATTTCCACCTGTAATCATAAACTTTTTAA
CACCAATC
