>Addgene plasmid #39085 | TATDN1 | addgene partial sequence | sequence record 51836 | T7 5'-TAATACGACTCACTATAGGG-3'
TTCCCTCTGAAATATTTTGTTTAACCTTAAGAAGGAGATATACTATGAAGTTTATCGATATTGGTATCAA
CTTGACTGACCCTATGTTCAGAGGAATTTATAGGGGGGTTCAAAAGCATCAAGATGACTTACAGGATGTA
ATAGGGAGAGCTGTCGAGATTGGTGTTAAAAAGTTTATGATTACAGGTGGAAATCTACAAGACAGTAAAG
ATGCACTGCATTTGGCACAAACAAATGGTATGTTTTTCAGTACAGTTGGATGTCATCCTACAAGATGTGG
TGAATTTGAAAAGAATAACCCTGATCTTTACTTAAAGGAGTTGCTAAATCTTGCTGAAAACAATAAAGGG
AAAGTTGTGGCAATAGGAGAATGCGGACTTGATTTTGACCGACTGCAGTTTTGTCCCAAAGATACTCAAC
TCAAATATTTTGAAAAACAGTTTGAACTGTCAGAACAAACAAAATTACCAATGTTTCTTCATTGTCGAAA
CTCACATGCTGAATTTTTGGACATAACGAAAAGAAATAGAGATCGGTGTGTAGGGGGAGTGGTGCATTCA
TTTGATGGTACCAAGGAAGCAGCAGCTGCTTTGATTGACTTGGATCTTTATATAGGATTTAATGGTTGCT
CACTGAAAACTGAAGCTAATTTGGAAGTTTTGAAGTCAATTCCTAGTGAAAAATTAATGATTGAGACAGA
TGCACCTTGGTGTGGAGTCAAAAGTACACATGCTGGATCAAAATATATAAGAACTGCATTTCCTACCAAA
AAGAAGTGGGAAAGTGGGCACTGCTTAAAAGACAGAAATGAACCCTGCCATATAATTCAAATATTGGAGA
TAATGTCAGCAGTGAGAGATGAGGATCCACTGGAATTAGCCAATACACTATATAACAATACTATTAAAGT
ATTTTTTCCTGTAATAGCAGAGAACCTCTA
