[The description below was written by a language model from this plasmid's Addgene catalogue record.]
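Description:
TATDN1 is a bacterial expression plasmid built on the pNIC-CTHF backbone from the SGC, made to produce recombinant human protein for structure determination. It carries a 957 bp insert from human TATDN1 (TatD DNase domain containing 1, isoform a; also known as CDA11). The record cautions that the insert may not be the full open reading frame, which is common for structural-genomics constructs, where the boundaries are often trimmed to give a well-behaved, crystallisable domain. The insert was introduced by ligation-independent cloning. The alternative names include a PDB entry, which suggests that a structure of this protein has been determined.

The coding sequence is fused at its C terminus to a TEV–His–FLAG tag. The His tag allows purification by immobilised metal affinity chromatography, and the FLAG epitope allows antibody-based detection or capture. The TEV protease recognition site lets the tags be cleaved off after purification. The promoter is not explicitly stated. However, the listed sequencing primers are T7 and T7-term, which implies that the insert lies between a T7 promoter and a T7 terminator. That arrangement would require an expression host that supplies T7 RNA polymerase.

The plasmid is selected with kanamycin and is recorded as low copy. The origin of replication is not given, and no feature table was supplied, so other backbone elements cannot be confirmed from the record. Mach1 is listed as the propagation strain and serves as a cloning host rather than an expression host.
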