Addgene plasmid #39085: TATDN1
Purpose: Bacterial expression for structure determination; may not be full ORF
Depositing lab: Nicola Burgess-Brown. Depositing organization: University of Oxford.
Backbone
  Vector backbone: pNIC-CTHF
  Backbone manufacturer: SGC
  Vector type: Bacterial Expression
Growth in bacteria
  Bacterial resistance: Kanamycin, 50 μg/mL
  Growth temperature: 37°C
  Growth strain: Mach1
  Copy number: Low Copy
Gene/Insert
  Gene/Insert name: TATDN1 (alt names: TatD DNase domain containing 1 isoform a; PDB:2XIO)
  Species: H. sapiens (human)
  Insert size (bp): 957
  GenBank ID: TatD DNase domain containing 1 isoform a
  Entrez Gene: TATDN1 (a.k.a. CDA11)
  Tag / fusion protein: Tev His Flag (C terminal on insert)
  Cloning method: Ligation Independent Cloning
  Sequencing primers: 5′ T7; 3′ T7-term
Terms and licenses: Academic/Nonprofit Terms; Industry Terms: Not Available to Industry
How to cite: TATDN1 was a gift from Nicola Burgess-Brown (Addgene plasmid # 39085 ; http://n2t.net/addgene:39085 ; RRID:Addgene_39085)
